Addgene plasmid #177738: iCytSnFR
Purpose: Develop a family of genetically encoded fluorescent biosensors for nicotinic agonists, termed iDrugSnFRs, thus enabling optical subcellular pharmacokinetics for nicotinic agonists
Depositing lab: Henry Lester. Depositing organization: California Institute of Technology. Publication: Fluorescence activation mechanism and imaging of drug permeation with new sensors for smoking-cessation ligands. Nichols AL, Blumenfeld Z, Fan C, Luebbert L, Blom AE, Cohen BN, Marvin JS, Borden PM, Kim CH, Muthusamy AK, Shivange AV, Knox HJ, Campello HR, Wang JH, Dougherty DA, Looger LL, Gallagher T, Rees DC, Lester HA. eLife. 2022 Jan 4;11. pii: 74648. doi: 10.7554/eLife.74648. PubMed 34982029.
Backbone
  Vector backbone: pHHM.X51
  Backbone manufacturer: Caltech
  Backbone size w/o insert (bp): 2761
  Vector type: Bacterial Expression
Growth in bacteria
  Bacterial resistance: Ampicillin, 100 μg/mL
  Growth temperature: 37°C
  Growth strain: DH5alpha
  Copy number: High Copy
Gene/Insert
  Gene/Insert name: iCytSnFR
  Species: Synthetic
  Insert size (bp): 1683
  Promoter: T7
  Tag / fusion protein: HA (N terminal on insert); His (N terminal on insert); Myc (C terminal on insert)
  Cloning method: Restriction Enzyme; 5′ cloning site NdeI (not destroyed); 3′ cloning site HindIII (not destroyed)
  Sequencing primers: 5′ T7; 3′ T7 term
Terms and licenses: Academic/Nonprofit Terms; Industry Terms: Not Available to Industry
Depositor comments: Read the preprint at bioRxiv: https://www.biorxiv.org/content/10.1101/2021.10.04.463082v3.
How to cite: iCytSnFR was a gift from Henry Lester (Addgene plasmid # 177738 ; http://n2t.net/addgene:177738 ; RRID:Addgene_177738)
