[The description below was written by a language model from this plasmid's Addgene catalogue record and pLannotate feature annotations shown in this document.]
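Description:
iCytSnFR is a bacterial expression plasmid built on the pHHM.X51 backbone and carrying a synthetic, genetically encoded fluorescent biosensor. It belongs to the iDrugSnFR family of sensors for nicotinic agonists. The sequenced plasmid is 4,444 nt, which matches the sum of the stated 2,761 bp backbone and 1,683 bp insert. It is maintained at high copy in E. coli through a ColE1/pUC-type origin and selected with ampicillin via the β-lactamase gene under its own promoter. An f1 phage origin is also present. Short lacZα and lacI fragments appear to be backbone remnants rather than functional genes, so the plasmid does not seem to supply intact lac repressor itself.

The sensor open reading frame was cloned between NdeI and HindIII sites. It lies downstream of a T7 promoter and the phage T7 gene 10 ribosome binding site, and a T7 terminator follows it, so expression depends on a host that provides T7 RNA polymerase. According to the catalogue, the protein has N-terminal His and HA tags and a C-terminal Myc tag, which allow affinity purification and immunodetection. The annotation software's short "capTEV" hit at the start of the coding region probably reflects the His tag, and the small "SET1" fragment near the terminator is likely vector-derived sequence. Within the insert, a GFP-derived segment is annotated in the middle of the coding region, flanked by unannotated sequence that presumably forms the ligand-binding portion, although the record does not identify that scaffold. The stated purpose is to develop sensors that enable optical measurement of subcellular pharmacokinetics of nicotinic agonists. This bacterial version is suited to producing recombinant sensor protein for purification and in vitro work.
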