Features (pLannotate 1.2.2; 12 found; start..end, strand, type, name):
     55..73      +  promoter       T7 promoter: promoter for bacteriophage T7 RNA polymerase
    105..127     +  RBS            RBS: efficient ribosome binding site from bacteriophage T7 gene 10 (Olins and Rangwala, 1989)
    138..158     +  CDS            capTEV™ (fragment): composite tag for in vivo biotinylation, TEV protease cleavage, and 6xHis tagging
    444..1163    +  CDS            cEGFP: cEGFP is a basic (constitutively fluorescent) green fluorescent protein published in 2008, derived from Aequorea victoria.
   1837..1886    +  CDS            SET1 (fragment): solubility-enhancement tag derived from T7 phage gene 10B
   1894..1941    +  terminator     T7 terminator: transcription terminator for bacteriophage T7 RNA polymerase
   1967..2033    +  CDS            lacZα (fragment): LacZα fragment of β-galactosidase; lacZ fragment
   2038..2493    +  rep_origin     f1 ori (sequence partly withheld): f1 bacteriophage origin of replication; arrow indicates direction of (+) strand synthesis
   2519..2623    +  promoter       AmpR promoter: bla
   2624..3484    +  CDS            AmpR: β-lactamase; bla; confers resistance to ampicillin, carbenicillin, and related antibiotics
   3655..4243    +  rep_origin     ori: high-copy-number ColE1/pMB1/pBR322/pUC origin of replication
   4426..35      +  CDS            lacI (fragment) (across the origin): lac repressor; lacI; The lac repressor binds to the lac operator to inhibit transcription in E. coli. This inhibition can be relieved by adding lactose or isopropyl-β-D-thiogalactopyranoside (IPTG).
>Addgene plasmid #177738 | iCytSnFR | addgene full sequence | sequence record 348679 | Addgene NGS Result
CCTCTCCCCGCGCGTTGGCCGATTCATTAATGCAGGATCTCGATCCCGCGAAATTAATACGACTCACTAT
AGGGAGACCACAACGGTTTCCCTCTAGAAATAATTTTGTTTAACTTTAAGAAGGAGATATACATATGCAT
CATCATCATCATCATGGTTATCCCTATGATGTTCCAGATTATGCTGGGGCCCAGCCGGCCAGATCTGCGA
ACGACACCGTAGTTGTGGGCTCGATCATCTTTACAGAAGGGATTATCGTCGCAAACATGGTGGCAGAGAT
GATTGAGGCGCATACAGACCTTAAGGTGGTTCGCAAACTGAACCTTGGCGGGTACAACGTTAACTTTGAA
GCCATTAAACGCGGAGGTGCGAATAATGGTATTGACATTTACGTGGAGTACACTGGGCACGGTCTTGTGG
ATATTCTGGGGTTCCCGGAGCCGAACGTCTATATCACCGCCGACAAGCAGAAGAACGGCATCAAGGCGAA
CTTCAAGATCCGCCACAACGTGGAGGACGGCAGCGTGCAGCTCGCCGACCACTACCAGCAGAACACCCCC
ATCGGCGACGGCCCCGTGCTGCTGCCCGACAACCACTACCTGAGCACCCAGTCCGTGCTGAGCAAAGACC
CCAACGAGAAGCGCGATCACATGGTCCTGCTGGAGTTCGTGACCGCCGCCGGGATCACTCTCGGCATGGA
CGAGCTGTACAAGGGCGGTACCGGAGGGAGCATGAGCAAGGGCGAGGAGCTGTTCACCGGGGTGGTGCCC
ATCCTGGTCGAGCTGGACGGCGACGTAAACGGCCACAAGTTCAGCGTGCGCGGCGAGGGCGAGGGCGATG
CCACCAACGGCAAGCTGACCCTGAAGTTCATCTGCACCACCGGCAAGCTGCCCGTGCCCTGGCCCACCCT
CGTGACCACCCTGACCTACGGCGTGCAGTGCTTCAGCCGCTACCCCGACCACATGAAGCAGCACGACTTC
TTCAAGTCCGCCATGCCCGAAGGCTACGTCCAGGAGCGCACCATCAGCTTCAAGGACGACGGCACCTACA
AGACCCGCGCCGAGGTGAAGTTCGAGGGCGACACCCTGGTGAACCGCATCGAGCTGAAGGGCATCGACTT
CAAGGAGGACGGCAACATCCTGGGGCACAAGCTGGAGTACAACTTTCCGCCGCCCGCGACTACTGATCCA
GAAGGTGCATACGAAACCGTGAAGAAGGAGTACAAACGTAAATGGAATATTGTATGGCTCAAACCACTGG
GATTCAACAATACGTATACGCTTACCGTTAAAGACGAACTGGCGAAACAGTATAACCTTAAAACCTTCAG
TGACTTAGCGAAAATCTCGGATAAGCTGATTCTGGGTGCAACGATGTGGTTTTTAGAAGGGCCCGATGGT
TACCCAGGCCTGCAAAAACTGTACAATTTCAAATTCAAGCACACCAAAAGCATGGACATGGGTATTCGCT
ATACCGCCATTGATAATAACGAAGTTCAGGTAATTGATGCCTGGGCCACTGATGGCTTGCTGGTGAGCCA
CAAATTAAAAATTCTGGAGGATGATAAAGCGTTCTTCCCGCCGTATTATGCTGCCCCCATCATCCGTCAG
GATGTCTTAGATAAGCATCCTGAACTGAAGGACGTGCTGAACAAACTCGCGAATCAAATTTCACTGGAAG
AAATGCAGAAACTGAATTACAAGGTGGACGGTGAGGGTCAGGACCCAGCGAAAGTAGCTAAGGAGTTTTT
GAAAGAGAAAGGTTTAATTCTGCAGGTCGACGAACAAAAACTCATCTCAGAAGAGGATCTGAATTAAGAA
TTCGAAGCTTGATCCGGCTGCTAACAAAGCCCGAAAGGAAGCTGAGTTGGCTGCTGCCACCGCTGAGCAA
TAACTAGCATAACCCCTTGGGGCCTCTAAACGGGTCTTGAGGGGTTTTTTGCTGAAAGGAGGAACTATAT
CCGGATCTGGCGTAATAGCGAAGAGGCCCGCACCGATCGCCCTTCCCAACAGTTGCGCAGCCTGAATGGC
GAATGGG
[124 nt withheld, positions 2038-2161]
C
[91 nt withheld, positions 2163-2253]
A
[49 nt withheld, positions 2255-2303]
CCTTTGACGTTGGAGTCCATGTTCTTT
[37 nt withheld, positions 2331-2367]
ACCCTATCTCGGTCTATTCTTTTGATTTATAAGGGATTTTGCCGATTTCGGCCTATTGGTTAAAAAATGA
GCTGATTTAACAAAAATTTAACGCGAATTTTAACAAAATATTAACGCTTACAATTTAGGTGGCACTTTTC
GGGGAAATGTGCGCGGAACCCCTATTTGTTTATTTTTCTAAATACATTCAAATATGTATCCGCTCATGAG
ACAATAACCCTGATAAATGCTTCAATAATATTGAAAAAGGAAGAGTATGAGTATTCAACATTTCCGTGTC
GCCCTTATTCCCTTTTTTGCGGCATTTTGCCTTCCTGTTTTTGCTCACCCAGAAACGCTGGTGAAAGTAA
AAGATGCTGAAGATCAGTTGGGTGCACGAGTGGGTTACATCGAACTGGATCTCAACAGCGGTAAGATCCT
TGAGAGTTTTCGCCCCGAAGAACGTTTTCCAATGATGAGCACTTTTAAAGTTCTGCTATGTGGCGCGGTA
TTATCCCGTATTGACGCCGGGCAAGAGCAACTCGGTCGCCGCATACACTATTCTCAGAATGACTTGGTTG
AGTACTCACCAGTCACAGAAAAGCATCTTACGGATGGCATGACAGTAAGAGAATTATGCAGTGCTGCCAT
AACCATGAGTGATAACACTGCGGCCAACTTACTTCTGACAACGATCGGAGGACCGAAGGAGCTAACCGCT
TTTTTGCACAACATGGGGGATCATGTAACTCGCTTTGATCGTTGGGAACCGGAGCTGAATGAAGCCATAC
CAAACGACGAGCGTGACACCACGATGCCTGTAGCAATGGCAACAACGTTGCGCAAACTATTAACTGGCGA
ACTACTTACTCTAGCTTCCCGGCAACAATTAATAGACTGGATGGAGGCGGATAAAGTTGCAGGACCACTT
CTGCGCTCGGCCCTTCCGGCTGGCTGGTTTATTGCTGATAAATCTGGAGCCGGTGAGCGTGGGTCTCGCG
GTATCATTGCAGCACTGGGGCCAGATGGTAAGCCCTCCCGTATCGTAGTTATCTACACGACGGGGAGTCA
GGCAACTATGGATGAACGAAATAGACAGATCGCTGAGATAGGTGCCTCACTGATTAAGCATTGGTAACTG
TCAGACCAAGTTTACTCATATATACTTTAGATTGATTTAAAACTTCATTTTTAATTTAAAAGGATCTAGG
TGAAGATCCTTTTTGATAATCTCATGACCAAAATCCCTTAACGTGAGTTTTCGTTCCACTGAGCGTCAGA
CCCCGTAGAAAAGATCAAAGGATCTTCTTGAGATCCTTTTTTTCTGCGCGTAATCTGCTGCTTGCAAACA
AAAAAACCACCGCTACCAGCGGTGGTTTGTTTGCCGGATCAAGAGCTACCAACTCTTTTTCCGAAGGTAA
CTGGCTTCAGCAGAGCGCAGATACCAAATACTGTTCTTCTAGTGTAGCCGTAGTTAGGCCACCACTTCAA
GAACTCTGTAGCACCGCCTACATACCTCGCTCTGCTAATCCTGTTACCAGTGGCTGCTGCCAGTGGCGAT
AAGTCGTGTCTTACCGGGTTGGACTCAAGACGATAGTTACCGGATAAGGCGCAGCGGTCGGGCTGAACGG
GGGGTTCGTGCACACAGCCCAGCTTGGAGCGAACGACCTACACCGAACTGAGATACCTACAGCGTGAGCT
ATGAGAAAGCGCCACGCTTCCCGAAGGGAGAAAGGCGGACAGGTATCCGGTAAGCGGCAGGGTCGGAACA
GGAGAGCGCACGAGGGAGCTTCCAGGGGGAAACGCCTGGTATCTTTATAGTCCTGTCGGGTTTCGCCACC
TCTGACTTGAGCGTCGATTTTTGTGATGCTCGTCAGGGGGGCGGAGCCTATGGAAAAACGCCAGCAACGC
GGCCTTTTTACGGTTCCTGGCCTTTTGCTGGCCTTTTGCTCACATGTTCTTTCCTGCGTTATCCCCTGAT
TCTGTGGATAACCGTATTACCGCCTTTGAGTGAGCTGATACCGCTCGCCGCAGCCGAACGACCGAGCGCA
GCGAGTCAGTGAGCGAGGAAGCGGAAGAGCGCCCAATACGCAAACCG
